Addgene plasmid #187864: pENN.AAV.SV40-si-VAMP3
Purpose: a human siRNA-expressing plasmid targeting VAMP3
Depositing lab: Yan Zeng. Depositing organization: Nanjing Agricultural University.
Backbone
  Vector backbone: pENN.AAV.SV40
  Vector type: AAV
Growth in bacteria
  Bacterial resistance: Ampicillin, 100 μg/mL
  Growth temperature: 37°C
  Growth strain: NEB Stable
  Copy number: High Copy
Gene/Insert
  Gene/Insert name: si-VAMP3
  gRNA/shRNA sequence: AGUCUUCGAUUACUGCCAGUG
  Species: H. sapiens (human)
  Entrez Gene: VAMP3 (a.k.a. CEB)
  Cloning method: Restriction Enzyme; 5′ cloning site unknown (unknown if destroyed)
Terms and licenses: Academic/Nonprofit Terms; Industry Terms: Not Available to Industry
How to cite: pENN.AAV.SV40-si-VAMP3 was a gift from Yan Zeng (Addgene plasmid # 187864 ; http://n2t.net/addgene:187864 ; RRID:Addgene_187864)
