[The description below was written by a language model from this plasmid's Addgene catalogue record and pLannotate feature annotations shown in this document.]
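Description:
pENN.AAV.SV40-si-VAMP3 is an AAV transfer plasmid built on the pENN.AAV.SV40 backbone and described as a siRNA-expressing construct that targets human VAMP3 (also known as cellubrevin, CEB). It is a high-copy plasmid carrying a ColE1/pUC-type origin of replication and a β-lactamase gene under its own promoter for ampicillin selection. An f1 phage origin and small remnants of lacZα and lacI are also present in the backbone. The recommended host is a recombination-deficient strain, the usual choice for keeping the repeat-rich AAV inverted terminal repeats intact.

Between the two AAV2 ITRs, which provide the cis signals for genome replication and packaging into AAV particles, the annotation shows a CMV enhancer fragment followed by pieces of chicken β-actin-derived hybrid/chimeric introns. This pattern is consistent with a CAG/CB-type Pol II promoter, although the core promoter itself is not annotated. Downstream lie a tdTomato coding sequence, a WPRE that enhances transcript stability and expression, and an SV40 polyadenylation signal. tdTomato would thus serve as a red fluorescent marker of transfected or transduced cells.

The feature table does not annotate the VAMP3-targeting element, and the cloning sites are not recorded. Its exact position and the way it is expressed (for example, whether it is embedded in the intron or the untranslated region of the reporter transcript) therefore cannot be determined from the record. The construct is intended for knockdown of VAMP3 in human cells, either by direct transfection or after packaging into recombinant AAV.
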