Features (pLannotate 1.2.2; 15 found; start..end, strand, type, name):
    191..439     +  enhancer       CMV enhancer (fragment): human cytomegalovirus immediate early enhancer
    719..854     +  intron         hybrid intron (fragment): hybrid between chicken β-actin (CBA) and minute virus of mice (MMV) introns (Gray et al., 2011)
    943..982     +  intron         chimeric intron (fragment): chimera between introns from chicken β-actin and rabbit β-globin
   1138..2567    +  CDS            tdTomato (fragment): tandem dimeric (pseudo-monomeric) derivative of DsRed (Shaner et al., 2004) mammalian codon-optimized
   2588..3176    +  misc_feature   WPRE: woodchuck hepatitis virus posttranscriptional regulatory element
   3219..3340    -  polyA_signal   SV40 poly(A) signal: SV40 polyadenylation signal
   3363..3431    -  CDS            large T antigen (fragment): large T antigen from SV40 (simian virus 40)
   3502..3635    +  repeat_region  AAV2 ITR: inverted terminal repeat of adeno-associated virus serotype 2 inverted
   3629..3685    -  CDS            lacI (fragment): lac repressor; lacI; The lac repressor binds to the lac operator to inhibit transcription in E. coli. This inhibition can be relieved by adding lactose or isopropyl-β-D-thiogalactopyranoside (IPTG).
   3868..4456    -  rep_origin     ori: high-copy-number ColE1/pMB1/pBR322/pUC origin of replication
   4627..5487    -  CDS            AmpR: β-lactamase; bla; confers resistance to ampicillin, carbenicillin, and related antibiotics
   5488..5592    -  promoter       AmpR promoter: bla
   5645..6073    -  rep_origin     f1 ori (sequence partly withheld): f1 bacteriophage origin of replication; arrow indicates direction of (+) strand synthesis
   6078..3       -  CDS            lacZα (fragment) (across the origin): LacZα fragment of β-galactosidase; lacZ fragment
   6142..130     -  repeat_region  AAV2 ITR (fragment) (across the origin): inverted terminal repeat of adeno-associated virus serotype 2 inverted
>Addgene plasmid #187864 | pENN.AAV.SV40-si-VAMP3 | addgene full sequence | sequence record 370195 | Addgene NGS Result
CTGCGCGCTCGCTCGCTCACTGAGGCCGCCCGGGCAAAGCCCGGGCGTCGGGCGACCTTTGGTCGCCCGG
CCTCAGTGAGCGAGCGAGCGCGCAGAGAGGGAGTGGCCAACTCCATCACTAGGGGTTCCTTGTAGTTAAT
GATTAACCCGCCATGCTACTTATCTACGTAGCCATGCTCTAGGAAGAGTACCATTGACGTCAATAATGAC
GTATGTTCCCATAGTAACGCCAATAGGGACTTTCCATTGACGTCAATGGGTGGAGTATTTACGGTAAACT
GCCCACTTGGCAGTACATCAAGTGTATCATATGCCAAGTACGCCCCCTATTGACGTCAATGACGGTAAAT
GGCCCGCCTGGCATTATGCCCAGTACATGACCTTATGGGACTTTCCTACTTGGCAGTACATCTACGTATT
AGTCATCGCTATTACCATGGTCGAGGTGAGCCCCACGTTCTGCTTCACTCTCCCCATCTCCCCCCCCTCC
CCACCCCCAATTTTGTATTTATTTATTTTTTAATTATTTTGTGCAGCGATGGGGGCGGGGGGGGGGGGGG
GGCGCGCGCCRGGGGGGGGGGGGGGGGGGGGGGGGGGGGGSGGGGSGRGGSGGRGRGGKGCGGCGGCAGC
CAATCAGAGCGGCGCGCTCCGAAAGTTTCCTTTTATGGCGAGGCGGCGGCGGCGGCGGCCCTATAAAAAG
CGAAGCGCGCGGCGGGCGGGAGTCGCTGCGCGCTGCCTTCGCCCCGTGCCCCGCTCCGCCGCCGCCTCGC
GCCGCCCGCCCCGGCTCTGACTGACCGCGTTACTCCCACAGGTGAGCGGGCGGGACGGCCCTTCTCCTCC
GGGCTGTAATTAGCGCTTGGTTTAATGACGGCTTGTTTCTTTTCTGTGGCTGCGTGAAAGCCTTGAGGGG
CTCCGGGAGGGCCCTTTGTGCGGGGGGAGCGGCTCGGGGCTGTCCGCGGGGGGACGGCTGCCTTCGGGGG
GGRSSGGGYRRSSSGSGGCTCTAGAGGTACCGCTAGCCCGACAGTCTTCGATTACTGCCAGTGGTGAAGC
CACAGACACTGGCAGTAATCGAGGACTGCTGCCTCGAGTGACCTTCAGACCTTGGCACTGGAGGTGGCCC
GGCAGGATCCCGCCACCATGGTGAGCAAGGGCGAGGAGGTCATCAAAGAGTTCATGCGCTTCAAGGTGCG
CATGGAGGGCTCCATGAACGGCCACGAGTTCGAGATCGAGGGCGAGGGCGAGGGCCGCCCCTACGAGGGC
ACCCAGACCGCCAAGCTGAAGGTGACCAAGGGCGGCCCCCTGCCCTTCGCCTGGGACATCCTGTCCCCCC
AGTTCATGTACGGCTCCAAGGCGTACGTGAAGCACCCCGCCGACATCCCCGATTACAAGAAGCTGTCCTT
CCCCGAGGGCTTCAAGTGGGAGCGCGTGATGAACTTCGAGGACGGCGGTCTGGTGACCGTGACCCAGGAC
TCCTCCCTGCAGGACGGCACGCTGATCTACAAGGTGAAGATGCGCGGCACCAACTTCCCCCCCGACGGCC
CCGTAATGCAGAAGAAGACCATGGGCTGGGAGGCCTCCACCGAGCGCCTGTACCCCCGCGACGGCGTGCT
GAAGGGCGAGATCCACCAGGCCCTGAAGCTGAAGGACGGCGGCCACTACCTGGTGGAGTTCAAGACCATC
TACATGGCCAAGAAGCCCGTGCAACTGCCCGGCTACTACTACGTGGACACCAAGCTGGACATCACCTCCC
ACAACGAGGACTACACCATCGTGGAACAGTACGAGCGCTCCGAGGGCCGCCACCACCTGTTCCTGGGGCA
TGGCACCGGCAGCACCGGCAGCGGCAGCTCCGGCACCGCCTCCTCCGAGGACAACAACATGGCCGTCATC
AAAGAGTTCATGCGCTTCAAGGTGCGCATGGAGGGCTCCATGAACGGCCACGAGTTCGAGATCGAGGGCG
AGGGCGAGGGCCGCCCCTACGAGGGCACCCAGACCGCCAAGCTGAAGGTGACCAAGGGCGGCCCCCTGCC
CTTCGCCTGGGACATCCTGTCCCCCCAGTTCATGTACGGCTCCAAGGCGTACGTGAAGCACCCCGCCGAC
ATCCCCGATTACAAGAAGCTGTCCTTCCCCGAGGGCTTCAAGTGGGAGCGCGTGATGAACTTCGAGGACG
GCGGTCTGGTGACCGTGACCCAGGACTCCTCCCTGCAGGACGGCACGCTGATCTACAAGGTGAAGATGCG
CGGCACCAACTTCCCCCCCGACGGCCCCGTAATGCAGAAGAAGACCATGGGCTGGGAGGCCTCCACCGAG
CGCCTGTACCCCCGCGACGGCGTGCTGAAGGGCGAGATCCACCAGGCCCTGAAGCTGAAGGACGGCGGCC
GCTACCTGGTGGAGTTCAAGACCATCTACATGGCCAAGAAGCCCGTGCAACTGCCCGGCTACTACTACGT
GGACACCAAGCTGGACATCACCTCCCACAACGAGGACTACACCATCGTGGAACAGTACGAGCGCTCCGAG
GGCCGCCACCACCTGTTCCTGTACGGCATGGACGAGCTGTACAAGTAAGAATTCGAAGCTTATCGATAAT
CAACCTCTGGATTACAAAATTTGTGAAAGATTGACTGGTATTCTTAACTATGTTGCTCCTTTTACGCTAT
GTGGATACGCTGCTTTAATGCCTTTGTATCATGCTATTGCTTCCCGTATGGCTTTCATTTTCTCCTCCTT
GTATAAATCCTGGTTGCTGTCTCTTTATGAGGAGTTGTGGCCCGTTGTCAGGCAACGTGGCGTGGTGTGC
ACTGTGTTTGCTGACGCAACCCCCACTGGTTGGGGCATTGCCACCACCTGTCAGCTCCTTTCCGGGACTT
TCGCTTTCCCCCTCCCTATTGCCACGGCGGAACTCATCGCCGCCTGCCTTGCCCGCTGCTGGACAGGGGC
TCGGCTGTTGGGCACTGACAATTCCGTGGTGTTGTCGGGGAAATCATCGTCCTTTCCTTGGCTGCTCGCC
TGTGTTGCCACCTGGATTCTGCGCGGGACGTCCTTCTGCTACGTCCCTTCGGCCCTCAATCCAGCGGACC
TTCCTTCCCGCGGCCTGCTGCCGGCTCTGCGGCCTCTTCCGCGTCTTCGCCTTCGCCCTCAGACGAGTCG
GATCTCCCTTTGGGCCGCCTCCCCGCATCGATACCGTCGACCCGGGCGGCCGCTTCGAGCAGACATGATA
AGATACATTGATGAGTTTGGACAAACCACAACTAGAATGCAGTGAAAAAAATGCTTTATTTGTGAAATTT
GTGATGCTATTGCTTTATTTGTAACCATTATAAGCTGCAATAAACAAGTTAACAACAACAATTGCATTCA
TTTTATGTTTCAGGTTCAGGGGGAGATGTGGGAGGTTTTTTAAAGCAAGTAAAACCTCTACAAATGTGGT
AAAATCGATAAGGATCTTCCTAGAGCATGGCTACGTAGATAAGTAGCATGGCGGGTTAATCATTAACTAC
AAGGAACCCCTAGTGATGGAGTTGGCCACTCCCTCTCTGCGCGCTCGCTCGCTCACTGAGGCCGGGCGAC
CAAAGGTCGCCCGACGCCCGGGCTTTGCCCGGGCGGCCTCAGTGAGCGAGCGAGCGCGCAGCTGCATTAA
TGAATCGGCCAACGCGCGGGGAGAGGCGGTTTGCGTATTGGGCGCTCTTCCGCTTCCTCGCTCACTGACT
CGCTGCGCTCGGTCGTTCGGCTGCGGCGAGCGGTATCAGCTCACTCAAAGGCGGTAATACGGTTATCCAC
AGAATCAGGGGATAACGCAGGAAAGAACATGTGAGCAAAAGGCCAGCAAAAGGCCAGGAACCGTAAAAAG
GCCGCGTTGCTGGCGTTTTTCCATAGGCTCCGCCCCCCTGACGAGCATCACAAAAATCGACGCTCAAGTC
AGAGGTGGCGAAACCCGACAGGACTATAAAGATACCAGGCGTTTCCCCCTGGAAGCTCCCTCGTGCGCTC
TCCTGTTCCGACCCTGCCGCTTACCGGATACCTGTCCGCCTTTCTCCCTTCGGGAAGCGTGGCGCTTTCT
CATAGCTCACGCTGTAGGTATCTCAGTTCGGTGTAGGTCGTTCGCTCCAAGCTGGGCTGTGTGCACGAAC
CCCCCGTTCAGCCCGACCGCTGCGCCTTATCCGGTAACTATCGTCTTGAGTCCAACCCGGTAAGACACGA
CTTATCGCCACTGGCAGCAGCCACTGGTAACAGGATTAGCAGAGCGAGGTATGTAGGCGGTGCTACAGAG
TTCTTGAAGTGGTGGCCTAACTACGGCTACACTAGAAGAACAGTATTTGGTATCTGCGCTCTGCTGAAGC
CAGTTACCTTCGGAAAAAGAGTTGGTAGCTCTTGATCCGGCAAACAAACCACCGCTGGTAGCGGTGGTTT
TTTTGTTTGCAAGCAGCAGATTACGCGCAGAAAAAAAGGATCTCAAGAAGATCCTTTGATCTTTTCTACG
GGGTCTGACGCTCAGTGGAACGAAAACTCACGTTAAGGGATTTTGGTCATGAGATTATCAAAAAGGATCT
TCACCTAGATCCTTTTAAATTAAAAATGAAGTTTTAAATCAATCTAAAGTATATATGAGTAAACTTGGTC
TGACAGTTACCAATGCTTAATCAGTGAGGCACCTATCTCAGCGATCTGTCTATTTCGTTCATCCATAGTT
GCCTGACTCCCCGTCGTGTAGATAACTACGATACGGGAGGGCTTACCATCTGGCCCCAGTGCTGCAATGA
TACCGCGAGACCCACGCTCACCGGCTCCAGATTTATCAGCAATAAACCAGCCAGCCGGAAGGGCCGAGCG
CAGAAGTGGTCCTGCAACTTTATCCGCCTCCATCCAGTCTATTAATTGTTGCCGGGAAGCTAGAGTAAGT
AGTTCGCCAGTTAATAGTTTGCGCAACGTTGTTGCCATTGCTACAGGCATCGTGGTGTCACGCTCGTCGT
TTGGTATGGCTTCATTCAGCTCCGGTTCCCAACGATCAAGGCGAGTTACATGATCCCCCATGTTGTGCAA
AAAAGCGGTTAGCTCCTTCGGTCCTCCGATCGTTGTCAGAAGTAAGTTGGCCGCAGTGTTATCACTCATG
GTTATGGCAGCACTGCATAATTCTCTTACTGTCATGCCATCCGTAAGATGCTTTTCTGTGACTGGTGAGT
ACTCAACCAAGTCATTCTGAGAATAGTGTATGCGGCGACCGAGTTGCTCTTGCCCGGCGTCAATACGGGA
TAATACCGCGCCACATAGCAGAACTTTAAAAGTGCTCATCATTGGAAAACGTTCTTCGGGGCGAAAACTC
TCAAGGATCTTACCGCTGTTGAGATCCAGTTCGATGTAACCCACTCGTGCACCCAACTGATCTTCAGCAT
CTTTTACTTTCACCAGCGTTTCTGGGTGAGCAAAAACAGGAAGGCAAAATGCCGCAAAAAAGGGAATAAG
GGCGACACGGAAATGTTGAATACTCATACTCTTCCTTTTTCAATATTATTGAAGCATTTATCAGGGTTAT
TGTCTCATGAGCGGATACATATTTGAATGTATTTAGAAAAATAAACAAATAGGGGTTCCGCGCACATTTC
CCCGAAAAGTGCCACCTAAATTGTAAGCGTTAATATTTTGTTAAAATTCGCGTTAAATTTTTGTTAAATC
AGCTCATTTTTTAACCAATAGGCCGAAATCGGCAAAATCCCTTATAAATCAAAAGAATAGACCGAGATAG
GGT
[37 nt withheld, positions 5744-5780]
AAAGAACGTGGACTCCAACGTCAAAGG
[49 nt withheld, positions 5808-5856]
T
[91 nt withheld, positions 5858-5948]
G
[124 nt withheld, positions 5950-6073]
CCCATTCGCCATTCAGGCTGCGCAACTGTTGGGAAGGGCGATCGGTGCGGGCCTCTTCGCTATTACGCCA
G
